Addgene plasmid #30301: pETCON-IgG1/design_50
Depositing lab: David Baker. Depositing organization: University of Washington. Publication: Community-Wide Assessment of Protein-Interface Modeling Suggests Improvements to Design Methodology. Fleishman SJ, Whitehead TA, Strauch EM, Corn JE, Qin S, Zhou HX, Mitchell JC, Demerdash ON, Takeda-Shitaka M, Terashi G, Moal IH, Li X, Bates PA, Zacharias M, Park H, Ko JS, Lee H, Seok C, Bourquard T, Bernauer J, Poupon A, Aze J, Soner S, Ovali SK, Ozbek P, Tal NB, Haliloglu T, Hwang H, Vreven T, Pierce BG, Weng Z, Perez-Cano L, Pons C, Fernandez-Recio J, Jiang F, Yang F, Gong X, Cao L, Xu X, Liu B, Wang P, Li C, Wang C, Robert CH, Guharoy M, Liu S, Huang Y, Li L, Guo D, Chen Y, Xiao Y, London N, Itzhaki Z, Schueler-Furman O, Inbar Y, Patapov V, Cohen M, Schreiber G, Tsuchiya Y, Kanamori E, Standley DM, Nakamura H, Kinoshita K, Driggers CM, Hall RG, Morgan JL, Hsu VL, Zhan J, Yang Y, Zhou Y, Kastritis PL, Bonvin AM, Zhang W, Camacho CJ, Kilambi KP, Sircar A, Gray JJ, Ohue M, Uchikoga N, Matsuzaki Y, Ishida T, Akiyama Y, Khashan R, Bush S, Fouches D, Tropsha A, Esquivel-Rodriguez J, Kihara D, Stranges PB, Jacak R, Kuhlman B, Huang SY, Zou X, Wodak SJ, Janin J, Baker D. J Mol Biol. 2011 Sep 29. 10.1016/j.jmb.2011.09.031 PubMed 22001016.
Backbone
  Vector backbone: pETCON
  Backbone size w/o insert (bp): 5400
  Vector type: Yeast Expression
Growth in bacteria
  Bacterial resistance: Ampicillin, 100 μg/mL
  Growth temperature: 37°C
  Growth strain: DH5alpha
  Copy number: High Copy
Gene/Insert
  Gene/Insert name: IgG Fc Designed Binder IgG1
  Species: Designed Sequence
  Insert size (bp): 507
  Cloning method: Restriction Enzyme; 5′ cloning site NdeI (not destroyed); 3′ cloning site XhoI (not destroyed)
  Sequencing primers: 5′ UP-GS
Terms and licenses: Academic/Nonprofit Terms; Industry Terms: Not Available to Industry
How to cite: pETCON-IgG1/design_50 was a gift from David Baker (Addgene plasmid # 30301 ; http://n2t.net/addgene:30301 ; RRID:Addgene_30301)
