[The description below was written by a language model from this plasmid's Addgene catalogue record.]
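Description:
pETCON-IgG1/design_50 is a yeast expression plasmid built on the pETCON backbone (about 5.4 kb without insert), carrying a roughly 507 bp computationally designed open reading frame described as an IgG Fc designed binder. The insert is a fully synthetic sequence rather than a gene from a natural organism. It was placed into the vector by restriction cloning between NdeI and XhoI sites, both of which remain intact, so the design can be excised or swapped for other variants. For propagation in bacteria the plasmid confers ampicillin resistance and is maintained at high copy in standard E. coli cloning strains.

The record gives no feature table and does not state the promoter, the yeast origin or selectable marker, or any fusion partners or epitope tags. pETCON is generally known as a yeast surface display vector, in which a cloned protein is expressed as a fusion that tethers it to the cell wall so that binding to a labelled target can be scored by flow cytometry. That arrangement is plausible here, but it is not confirmed by the fields provided. The associated publication is a community-wide assessment of protein-interface modelling methods aimed at improving design methodology, which suggests that this construct is one member of a numbered set of designed binders whose experimental behaviour served as a benchmark for computational predictions. Its likely use is therefore expressing this particular design in yeast to test whether it binds the Fc region of IgG, and as a reference or starting point for work on de novo protein–protein interface design.
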