>Addgene plasmid #30301 | pETCON-IgG1/design_50 | depositor partial sequence | sequence record 13957 | Author sequence
CATATGGGTCCAATGGGTAATGGTATGAACAAAATCTTGCCTGGTTTGTACATCGGTAACTTCAAGGATG
CTAGAGATGCAGAACAATTGTCTAAAAACAAGGTTACACATATCTTGTCTGTTCATGATTCAGCTAGACC
AATGTTGGAAGGTGTTAAGTACTTATGTATTCCAGCTGCAGATTCTCCTTCACAAGATTTGACCAGACAT
TTCAAGGAATCCATTAAGTTCATTCATGAATGTAGATTGAGAGGTGAAAGTTGTTTGGTTCATTGTTTAG
CTGGTGTTTCCAGAAGTGTTACCTTGGTTATTGCATACATCATGACTGTTACAGATTTCGGTTGGGAAGA
TGCTTTACATACTGTTAGAGCTGGTAGATCTTGTGCAAATCCAAACGATGGTTTCCAACAACAATTGTTT
TACTTCGAAATTAAAGAAGTTCATCAATACAGACAATGGTTGAAGGAAGAATACGGTGAATCACCTTTAC
AAGATGCAGAACTCGAG
