>Addgene plasmid #30301 | pETCON-IgG1/design_50 | addgene partial sequence | sequence record 35473 | 30301 with GAL1
AATTCCCTACTTCATACATTTTCAATTAAGATGCAGTTACTTCGCTGTTTTTCAATATTTTCTGTTATTG
CTTCAGTTTTAGCACAGGAACTGACAACTATATGCGAGCAAATCCCCTCACCAACTTTAGAATCGACGCC
GTACTCTTTGTCAACGACTACTATTTTGGCCAACGGGAAGGCAATGCAAGGAGTTTTTGAATATTACAAA
TCAGTAACGTTTGTCAGTAATTGCGGTTCTCACCCCTCAACAACTAGCAAAGGCAGCCCCATAAACACAC
AGTATGTTTTTAAGGACAATAGCTCGACGATTGAAGGTAGATACCCATACGACGTTCCAGACTACGCTCT
GCAGGCTAGTGGTGGAGGAGGCTCTGGTGGAGGCGGTAGCGGAGGCGGAGGGTCGGCTAGCCATATGGGT
CCAATGGGTAATGGTATGAACAAAATCTTGCCTGGTTTGTACATCGGTAACTTCAAGGATGCTAGAGATG
CAGAACAATTGTCTAAAAACAAGGTTACACATATCTTGTCTGTTCATGATTCAGCTAGACCAATGTTGGA
AGGTGTTAAGTACTTATGTATTCCAGCTGCAGATTCTCCTTCACAAGATTTGACCAGACATTTCAAGGAA
TCCATTAAGTTCATTCATGAATGTAGATTGAGAGGTGAAAGTTGTTTGGTTCATTGTTTAGCTGGTGTTT
CCAGAAGTGTTACCTTGGTTATTGCATACATCATGACTGTTACAGATTTCGGTTGGGAAGATGCTTTACA
TACTGTTAGAGCTGGTAGATCTTGTGCAAATCCAAACGATGGTTTCCAACAACAATTGTTTTACTTCGAA
ATTAAAGAAGTTCATCAATA
